Addgene plasmid #76803: FUK gRNA (BRDN0001144812)
Purpose: 3rd generation lentiviral gRNA plasmid targeting human FUK
Depositing lab: John Doench & David Root. Depositing organization: Broad Institute. Publication: Optimized sgRNA design to maximize activity and minimize off-target effects of CRISPR-Cas9. Doench JG, Fusi N, Sullender M, Hegde M, Vaimberg EW, Donovan KF, Smith I, Tothova Z, Wilen C, Orchard R, Virgin HW, Listgarten J, Root DE. Nat Biotechnol. 2016 Jan 18. doi: 10.1038/nbt.3437. PubMed 26780180.
Backbone
  Vector backbone: lentiGuide-Puro
  Backbone manufacturer: Zhang Lab (Addgene plasmid # 52963)
  Vector type: Mammalian Expression, Lentiviral, CRISPR
  Selectable markers: Puromycin
Growth in bacteria
  Bacterial resistance: Ampicillin, 100 μg/mL
  Growth temperature: 37°C
  Growth strain: DH5alpha
  Copy number: High Copy
Gene/Insert
  Gene/Insert name: FUK (alt names: FUK; NM_145059.2)
  gRNA/shRNA sequence: ACCACCCAGCCTCACCCGAT
  Species: H. sapiens (human)
  Promoter: hU6
  Cloning method: Unknown
  Sequencing primers: 5′ U6-F; 3′ pS2-R
Terms and licenses: Academic/Nonprofit Terms; Industry Terms: Not Available to Industry
Depositor comments: The gRNA was designed to target the following Genbank reference sequence(s): NM_145059.2. Note that this plasmid does NOT contain Cas9. It should be used in conjunction with lentiCas9-Blast (Addgene #52962) or otherwise with cell lines already expressing Cas9. Browse the full kinome gRNA library at http://www.addgene.org/pooled-library/broadgpp-human-kinome/ or visit http://www.broadinstitute.org/rnai/public/ for detailed protocols and information.
How to cite: FUK gRNA (BRDN0001144812) was a gift from John Doench & David Root (Addgene plasmid # 76803 ; http://n2t.net/addgene:76803 ; RRID:Addgene_76803)
