[The description below was written by a language model from this plasmid's Addgene catalogue record and pLannotate feature annotations shown in this document.]
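Description:
FUK gRNA (BRDN0001144812) is a third-generation lentiviral single-guide RNA plasmid built on the lentiGuide-Puro backbone and designed to target human FUK (reference transcript NM_145059.2). It is maintained in E. coli through a high-copy ColE1/pUC-type origin with ampicillin resistance (AmpR). The backbone also carries an f1 origin, an SV40 origin and poly(A) signal, and leftover lac and T7/T3 cloning-vector elements.

The lentiviral transfer cassette begins with an RSV promoter fused to a truncated HIV-1 5' LTR, which makes genomic RNA production Tat-independent. This is followed by the Ψ packaging signal with a partial gag sequence, the Rev response element for Rev-dependent nuclear export, and a cPPT/CTS. It ends in a ΔU3 self-inactivating 3' LTR, so the integrated provirus lacks LTR promoter activity.

Within this frame, a human U6 RNA polymerase III promoter drives the 20-nt FUK-specific spacer joined to the Streptococcus pyogenes Cas9 guide RNA scaffold. A separate EF-1α core promoter with its intron A expresses puromycin N-acetyltransferase for selection of transduced mammalian cells, and a WPRE downstream enhances transcript expression.

The plasmid does not encode Cas9. It is meant to be paired with a separate Cas9 lentivirus such as lentiCas9-Blast, or used in cells that already express Cas9, to generate FUK knockouts. The depositor comments link it to a human kinome gRNA library, and the associated publication concerns optimized sgRNA design for high on-target activity and reduced off-target effects. The cloning method is not recorded.
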