Features (pLannotate 1.2.2; 29 found; start..end, strand, type, name):
     14..80      +  CDS            small t antigen (fragment): SV40 (simian virus 40) small t antigen
    106..317     +  promoter       EF-1α core promoter: core promoter for human elongation factor EF-1α
    318..1256    +  intron         EF-1α intron A: intron upstream of the start codon of human EF-1α
   1278..1877    +  CDS            PuroR (fragment): puromycin N-acetyltransferase; pac from Streptomyces; confers resistance to puromycin
   1893..2481    +  misc_feature   WPRE: woodchuck hepatitis virus posttranscriptional regulatory element
   2532..2551    +  misc_feature   cPPT/CTS (fragment): central polypurine tract and central termination sequence of HIV-1
   2553..2786    +  LTR            3' LTR (ΔU3): self-inactivating 3' long terminal repeat (LTR) from HIV-1
   2864..2985    +  polyA_signal   SV40 poly(A) signal: SV40 polyadenylation signal
   3025..3160    +  rep_origin     SV40 ori: SV40 origin of replication
   3181..3199    -  promoter       T7 promoter: promoter for bacteriophage T7 RNA polymerase
   3207..3362    +  CDS            lacZα (fragment): LacZα fragment of β-galactosidase; lacZ fragment
   3367..3795    +  rep_origin     f1 ori (sequence partly withheld): f1 bacteriophage origin of replication; arrow indicates direction of (+) strand synthesis
   3848..3952    +  promoter       AmpR promoter: bla
   3953..4813    +  CDS            AmpR: β-lactamase; bla; confers resistance to ampicillin, carbenicillin, and related antibiotics
   4984..5572    +  rep_origin     ori: high-copy-number ColE1/pMB1/pBR322/pUC origin of replication
   5755..5847    +  CDS            lacI (fragment): lac repressor; lacI; The lac repressor binds to the lac operator to inhibit transcription in E. coli. This inhibition can be relieved by adding lactose or isopropyl-β-D-thiogalactopyranoside (IPTG).
   5860..5881    +  protein_bind   CAP binding site: CAP binding activates transcription in the presence of cAMP. E. coli catabolite activator protein
   5896..5926    +  promoter       lac promoter: promoter for the E. coli lac operon
   5934..5950    +  protein_bind   lac operator: The lac repressor binds to the lac operator to inhibit transcription in E. coli. This inhibition can be relieved by adding lactose or isopropyl-β-D-thiogalactopyranoside (IPTG). lac repressor encoded by lacI
   5995..6013    +  promoter       T3 promoter: promoter for bacteriophage T3 RNA polymerase
   6041..6267    +  promoter       RSV promoter: Rous sarcoma virus enhancer/promoter
   6268..6448    +  LTR            5' LTR (truncated): truncated 5' long terminal repeat (LTR) from HIV-1
   6495..6620    +  misc_feature   HIV-1 Ψ: packaging signal of human immunodeficiency virus type 1
   6604..6967    +  CDS            HIV-1 gag (fragment): gag protein from human immunodeficiency virus 1; gag
   7113..7346    +  misc_feature   RRE: The Rev response element (RRE) of HIV-1 allows for Rev-dependent mRNA export from the nucleus to the cytoplasm.
   7723..7749    +  CDS            Rev (fragment): human immunodeficiency virus 1 (HIV-1) Rev protein; rev; enhances nuclear export of unspliced and incompletely spliced viral mRNAs
   7753..7993    +  promoter       U6 promoter: RNA polymerase III promoter for human U6 snRNA
   8023..8098    +  misc_RNA       gRNA scaffold: guide RNA scaffold for the Streptococcus pyogenes CRISPR/Cas9 system
   8154..8271    +  misc_feature   cPPT/CTS: central polypurine tract and central termination sequence of HIV-1
>Addgene plasmid #76803 | FUK gRNA (BRDN0001144812) | addgene full sequence | sequence record 186536 | Addgene Assembled Sequence
CCCGGGTGCAAAGATGGATAAAGTTTTAAACAGAGAGGAATCTTTGCAGCTAATGGACCTTCTAGGTCTT
GAAAGGAGTGGGAATTGGCTCCGGTGCCCGTCAGTGGGCAGAGCGCACATCGCCCACAGTCCCCGAGAAG
TTGGGGGGAGGGGTCGGCAATTGATCCGGTGCCTAGAGAAGGTGGCGCGGGGTAAACTGGGAAAGTGATG
TCGTGTACTGGCTCCGCCTTTTTCCCGAGGGTGGGGGAGAACCGTATATAAGTGCAGTAGTCGCCGTGAA
CGTTCTTTTTCGCAACGGGTTTGCCGCCAGAACACAGGTAAGTGCCGTGTGTGGTTCCCGCGGGCCTGGC
CTCTTTACGGGTTATGGCCCTTGCGTGCCTTGAATTACTTCCACCTGGCTGCAGTACGTGATTCTTGATC
CCGAGCTTCGGGTTGGAAGTGGGTGGGAGAGTTCGAGGCCTTGCGCTTAAGGAGCCCCTTCGCCTCGTGC
TTGAGTTGAGGCCTGGCCTGGGCGCTGGGGCCGCCGCGTGCGAATCTGGTGGCACCTTCGCGCCTGTCTC
GCTGCTTTCGATAAGTCTCTAGCCATTTAAAATTTTTGATGACCTGCTGCGACGCTTTTTTTCTGGCAAG
ATAGTCTTGTAAATGCGGGCCAAGATCTGCACACTGGTATTTCGGTTTTTGGGGCCGCGGGCGGCGACGG
GGCCCGTGCGTCCCAGCGCACATGTTCGGCGAGGCGGGGCCTGCGAGCGCGGCCACCGAGAATCGGACGG
GGGTAGTCTCAAGCTGGCCGGCCTGCTCTGGTGCCTGGCCTCGCGCCGCCGTGTATCGCCCCGCCCTGGG
CGGCAAGGCTGGCCCGGTCGGCACCAGTTGCGTGAGCGGAAAGATGGCCGCTTCCCGGCCCTGCTGCAGG
GAGCTCAAAATGGAGGACGCGGCGCTCGGGAGAGCGGGCGGGTGAGTCACCCACACAAAGGAAAAGGGCC
TTTCCGTCCTCAGCCGTCGCTTCATGTGACTCCACGGAGTACCGGGCGCCGTCCAGGCACCTCGATTAGT
TCTCGAGCTTTTGGAGTACGTCGTCTTTAGGTTGGGGGGAGGGGTTTTATGCGATGGAGTTTCCCCACAC
TGAGTGGGTGGAGACTGAAGTTAGGCCAGCTTGGCACTTGATGTAATTCTCCTTGGAATTTGCCCTTTTT
GAGTTTGGATCTTGGTTCATTCTCAAGCCTCAGACAGTGGTTCAAAGTTTTTTTCTTCCATTTCAGGTGT
CGTGACGTACGGCCACCATGACCGAGTACAAGCCCACGGTGCGCCTCGCCACCCGCGACGACGTCCCCAG
GGCCGTACGCACCCTCGCCGCCGCGTTCGCCGACTACCCCGCCACGCGCCACACCGTCGATCCGGACCGC
CACATCGAGCGGGTCACCGAGCTGCAAGAACTCTTCCTCACGCGCGTCGGGCTCGACATCGGCAAGGTGT
GGGTCGCGGACGACGGCGCCGCCGTGGCGGTCTGGACCACGCCGGAGAGCGTCGAAGCGGGGGCGGTGTT
CGCCGAGATCGGCCCGCGCATGGCCGAGTTGAGCGGTTCCCGGCTGGCCGCGCAGCAACAGATGGAAGGC
CTCCTGGCGCCGCACCGGCCCAAGGAGCCCGCGTGGTTCCTGGCCACCGTCGGAGTCTCGCCCGACCACC
AGGGCAAGGGTCTGGGCAGCGCCGTCGTGCTCCCCGGAGTGGAGGCGGCCGAGCGCGCCGGGGTGCCCGC
CTTCCTGGAGACCTCCGCGCCCCGCAACCTCCCCTTCTACGAGCGGCTCGGCTTCACCGTCACCGCCGAC
GTCGAGGTGCCCGAAGGACCGCGCACCTGGTGCATGACCCGCAAGCCCGGTGCCTGAACGCGTTAAGTCG
ACAATCAACCTCTGGATTACAAAATTTGTGAAAGATTGACTGGTATTCTTAACTATGTTGCTCCTTTTAC
GCTATGTGGATACGCTGCTTTAATGCCTTTGTATCATGCTATTGCTTCCCGTATGGCTTTCATTTTCTCC
TCCTTGTATAAATCCTGGTTGCTGTCTCTTTATGAGGAGTTGTGGCCCGTTGTCAGGCAACGTGGCGTGG
TGTGCACTGTGTTTGCTGACGCAACCCCCACTGGTTGGGGCATTGCCACCACCTGTCAGCTCCTTTCCGG
GACTTTCGCTTTCCCCCTCCCTATTGCCACGGCGGAACTCATCGCCGCCTGCCTTGCCCGCTGCTGGACA
GGGGCTCGGCTGTTGGGCACTGACAATTCCGTGGTGTTGTCGGGGAAATCATCGTCCTTTCCTTGGCTGC
TCGCCTGTGTTGCCACCTGGATTCTGCGCGGGACGTCCTTCTGCTACGTCCCTTCGGCCCTCAATCCAGC
GGACCTTCCTTCCCGCGGCCTGCTGCCGGCTCTGCGGCCTCTTCCGCGTCTTCGCCTTCGCCCTCAGACG
AGTCGGATCTCCCTTTGGGCCGCCTCCCCGCGTCGACTTTAAGACCAATGACTTACAAGGCAGCTGTAGA
TCTTAGCCACTTTTTAAAAGAAAAGGGGGGACTGGAAGGGCTAATTCACTCCCAACGAAGACAAGATCTG
CTTTTTGCTTGTACTGGGTCTCTCTGGTTAGACCAGATCTGAGCCTGGGAGCTCTCTGGCTAACTAGGGA
ACCCACTGCTTAAGCCTCAATAAAGCTTGCCTTGAGTGCTTCAAGTAGTGTGTGCCCGTCTGTTGTGTGA
CTCTGGTAACTAGAGATCCCTCAGACCCTTTTAGTCAGTGTGGAAAATCTCTAGCAGTACGTATAGTAGT
TCATGTCATCTTATTATTCAGTATTTATAACTTGCAAAGAAATGAATATCAGAGAGTGAGAGGAACTTGT
TTATTGCAGCTTATAATGGTTACAAATAAAGCAATAGCATCACAAATTTCACAAATAAAGCATTTTTTTC
ACTGCATTCTAGTTGTGGTTTGTCCAAACTCATCAATGTATCTTATCATGTCTGGCTCTAGCTATCCCGC
CCCTAACTCCGCCCATCCCGCCCCTAACTCCGCCCAGTTCCGCCCATTCTCCGCCCCATGGCTGACTAAT
TTTTTTTATTTATGCAGAGGCCGAGGCCGCCTCGGCCTCTGAGCTATTCCAGAAGTAGTGAGGAGGCTTT
TTTGGAGGCCTAGGGACGTACCCAATTCGCCCTATAGTGAGTCGTATTACGCGCGCTCACTGGCCGTCGT
TTTACAACGTCGTGACTGGGAAAACCCTGGCGTTACCCAACTTAATCGCCTTGCAGCACATCCCCCTTTC
GCCAGCTGGCGTAATAGCGAAGAGGCCCGCACCGATCGCCCTTCCCAACAGTTGCGCAGCCTGAATGGCG
AATGGG
[124 nt withheld, positions 3367-3490]
C
[91 nt withheld, positions 3492-3582]
A
[49 nt withheld, positions 3584-3632]
CCTTTGACGTTGGAGTCCACGTTCTTT
[37 nt withheld, positions 3660-3696]
ACCCTATCTCGGTCTATTCTTTTGATTTATAAGGGATTTTGCCGATTTCGGCCTATTGGTTAAAAAATGA
GCTGATTTAACAAAAATTTAACGCGAATTTTAACAAAATATTAACGCTTACAATTTAGGTGGCACTTTTC
GGGGAAATGTGCGCGGAACCCCTATTTGTTTATTTTTCTAAATACATTCAAATATGTATCCGCTCATGAG
ACAATAACCCTGATAAATGCTTCAATAATATTGAAAAAGGAAGAGTATGAGTATTCAACATTTCCGTGTC
GCCCTTATTCCCTTTTTTGCGGCATTTTGCCTTCCTGTTTTTGCTCACCCAGAAACGCTGGTGAAAGTAA
AAGATGCTGAAGATCAGTTGGGTGCACGAGTGGGTTACATCGAACTGGATCTCAACAGCGGTAAGATCCT
TGAGAGTTTTCGCCCCGAAGAACGTTTTCCAATGATGAGCACTTTTAAAGTTCTGCTATGTGGCGCGGTA
TTATCCCGTATTGACGCCGGGCAAGAGCAACTCGGTCGCCGCATACACTATTCTCAGAATGACTTGGTTG
AGTACTCACCAGTCACAGAAAAGCATCTTACGGATGGCATGACAGTAAGAGAATTATGCAGTGCTGCCAT
AACCATGAGTGATAACACTGCGGCCAACTTACTTCTGACAACGATCGGAGGACCGAAGGAGCTAACCGCT
TTTTTGCACAACATGGGGGATCATGTAACTCGCCTTGATCGTTGGGAACCGGAGCTGAATGAAGCCATAC
CAAACGACGAGCGTGACACCACGATGCCTGTAGCAATGGCAACAACGTTGCGCAAACTATTAACTGGCGA
ACTACTTACTCTAGCTTCCCGGCAACAATTAATAGACTGGATGGAGGCGGATAAAGTTGCAGGACCACTT
CTGCGCTCGGCCCTTCCGGCTGGCTGGTTTATTGCTGATAAATCTGGAGCCGGTGAGCGTGGGTCTCGCG
GTATCATTGCAGCACTGGGGCCAGATGGTAAGCCCTCCCGTATCGTAGTTATCTACACGACGGGGAGTCA
GGCAACTATGGATGAACGAAATAGACAGATCGCTGAGATAGGTGCCTCACTGATTAAGCATTGGTAACTG
TCAGACCAAGTTTACTCATATATACTTTAGATTGATTTAAAACTTCATTTTTAATTTAAAAGGATCTAGG
TGAAGATCCTTTTTGATAATCTCATGACCAAAATCCCTTAACGTGAGTTTTCGTTCCACTGAGCGTCAGA
CCCCGTAGAAAAGATCAAAGGATCTTCTTGAGATCCTTTTTTTCTGCGCGTAATCTGCTGCTTGCAAACA
AAAAAACCACCGCTACCAGCGGTGGTTTGTTTGCCGGATCAAGAGCTACCAACTCTTTTTCCGAAGGTAA
CTGGCTTCAGCAGAGCGCAGATACCAAATACTGTTCTTCTAGTGTAGCCGTAGTTAGGCCACCACTTCAA
GAACTCTGTAGCACCGCCTACATACCTCGCTCTGCTAATCCTGTTACCAGTGGCTGCTGCCAGTGGCGAT
AAGTCGTGTCTTACCGGGTTGGACTCAAGACGATAGTTACCGGATAAGGCGCAGCGGTCGGGCTGAACGG
GGGGTTCGTGCACACAGCCCAGCTTGGAGCGAACGACCTACACCGAACTGAGATACCTACAGCGTGAGCT
ATGAGAAAGCGCCACGCTTCCCGAAGGGAGAAAGGCGGACAGGTATCCGGTAAGCGGCAGGGTCGGAACA
GGAGAGCGCACGAGGGAGCTTCCAGGGGGAAACGCCTGGTATCTTTATAGTCCTGTCGGGTTTCGCCACC
TCTGACTTGAGCGTCGATTTTTGTGATGCTCGTCAGGGGGGCGGAGCCTATGGAAAAACGCCAGCAACGC
GGCCTTTTTACGGTTCCTGGCCTTTTGCTGGCCTTTTGCTCACATGTTCTTTCCTGCGTTATCCCCTGAT
TCTGTGGATAACCGTATTACCGCCTTTGAGTGAGCTGATACCGCTCGCCGCAGCCGAACGACCGAGCGCA
GCGAGTCAGTGAGCGAGGAAGCGGAAGAGCGCCCAATACGCAAACCGCCTCTCCCCGCGCGTTGGCCGAT
TCATTAATGCAGCTGGCACGACAGGTTTCCCGACTGGAAAGCGGGCAGTGAGCGCAACGCAATTAATGTG
AGTTAGCTCACTCATTAGGCACCCCAGGCTTTACACTTTATGCTTCCGGCTCGTATGTTGTGTGGAATTG
TGAGCGGATAACAATTTCACACAGGAAACAGCTATGACCATGATTACGCCAAGCGCGCAATTAACCCTCA
CTAAAGGGAACAAAAGCTGGAGCTGCAAGCTTAATGTAGTCTTATGCAATACTCTTGTAGTCTTGCAACA
TGGTAACGATGAGTTAGCAACATGCCTTACAAGGAGAGAAAAAGCACCGTGCATGCCGATTGGTGGAAGT
AAGGTGGTACGATCGTGCCTTATTAGGAAGGCAACAGACGGGTCTGACATGGATTGGACGAACCACTGAA
TTGCCGCATTGCAGAGATATTGTATTTAAGTGCCTAGCTCGATACATAAACGGGTCTCTCTGGTTAGACC
AGATCTGAGCCTGGGAGCTCTCTGGCTAACTAGGGAACCCACTGCTTAAGCCTCAATAAAGCTTGCCTTG
AGTGCTTCAAGTAGTGTGTGCCCGTCTGTTGTGTGACTCTGGTAACTAGAGATCCCTCAGACCCTTTTAG
TCAGTGTGGAAAATCTCTAGCAGTGGCGCCCGAACAGGGACTTGAAAGCGAAAGGGAAACCAGAGGAGCT
CTCTCGACGCAGGACTCGGCTTGCTGAAGCGCGCACGGCAAGAGGCGAGGGGCGGCGACTGGTGAGTACG
CCAAAAATTTTGACTAGCGGAGGCTAGAAGGAGAGAGATGGGTGCGAGAGCGTCAGTATTAAGCGGGGGA
GAATTAGATCGCGATGGGAAAAAATTCGGTTAAGGCCAGGGGGAAAGAAAAAATATAAATTAAAACATAT
AGTATGGGCAAGCAGGGAGCTAGAACGATTCGCAGTTAATCCTGGCCTGTTAGAAACATCAGAAGGCTGT
AGACAAATACTGGGACAGCTACAACCATCCCTTCAGACAGGATCAGAAGAACTTAGATCATTATATAATA
CAGTAGCAACCCTCTATTGTGTGCATCAAAGGATAGAGATAAAAGACACCAAGGAAGCTTTAGACAAGAT
AGAGGAAGAGCAAAACAAAAGTAAGACCACCGCACAGCAAGCGGCCGCTGATCTTCAGACCTGGAGGAGG
AGATATGAGGGACAATTGGAGAAGTGAATTATATAAATATAAAGTAGTAAAAATTGAACCATTAGGAGTA
GCACCCACCAAGGCAAAGAGAAGAGTGGTGCAGAGAGAAAAAAGAGCAGTGGGAATAGGAGCTTTGTTCC
TTGGGTTCTTGGGAGCAGCAGGAAGCACTATGGGCGCAGCGTCAATGACGCTGACGGTACAGGCCAGACA
ATTATTGTCTGGTATAGTGCAGCAGCAGAACAATTTGCTGAGGGCTATTGAGGCGCAACAGCATCTGTTG
CAACTCACAGTCTGGGGCATCAAGCAGCTCCAGGCAAGAATCCTGGCTGTGGAAAGATACCTAAAGGATC
AACAGCTCCTGGGGATTTGGGGTTGCTCTGGAAAACTCATTTGCACCACTGCTGTGCCTTGGAATGCTAG
TTGGAGTAATAAATCTCTGGAACAGATTTGGAATCACACGACCTGGATGGAGTGGGACAGAGAAATTAAC
AATTACACAAGCTTAATACACTCCTTAATTGAAGAATCGCAAAACCAGCAAGAAAAGAATGAACAAGAAT
TATTGGAATTAGATAAATGGGCAAGTTTGTGGAATTGGTTTAACATAACAAATTGGCTGTGGTATATAAA
ATTATTCATAATGATAGTAGGAGGCTTGGTAGGTTTAAGAATAGTTTTTGCTGTACTTTCTATAGTGAAT
AGAGTTAGGCAGGGATATTCACCATTATCGTTTCAGACCCACCTCCCAACCCCGAGGGGACCCAGAGAGG
GCCTATTTCCCATGATTCCTTCATATTTGCATATACGATACAAGGCTGTTAGAGAGATAATTAGAATTAA
TTTGACTGTAAACACAAAGATATTAGTACAAAATACGTGACGTAGAAAGTAATAATTTCTTGGGTAGTTT
GCAGTTTTAAAATTATGTTTTAAAATGGACTATCATATGCTTACCGTAACTTGAAAGTATTTCGATTTCT
TGGCTTTATATATCTTGTGGAAAGGACGAAACACCGACCACCCAGCCTCACCCGATGTTTTAGAGCTAGA
AATAGCAAGTTAAAATAAGGCTAGTCCGTTATCAACTTGAAAAAGTGGCACCGAGTCGGTGCTTTTTTAA
GCTTGGCGTAACTAGATCTTGAGACAAATGGCAGTATTCATCCACAATTTTAAAAGAAAAGGGGGGATTG
GGGGGTACAGTGCAGGGGAAAGAATAGTAGACATAATAGCAACAGACATACAAACTAAAGAATTACAAAA
ACAAATTACAAAAATTCAAAATTTTCGGGTTTATTACAGGGACAGCAGAGATCCACTTTGGCGCCGGCTC
GAGGGGG
