>Addgene plasmid #76803 | FUK gRNA (BRDN0001144812) | depositor partial sequence | sequence record 144263 | Target Sequence
ACCACCCAGCCTCACCCGAT
