>Addgene plasmid #76803 | FUK gRNA (BRDN0001144812) | addgene partial sequence | sequence record 186535 | hU6-F
GTAGAAAGTAATAATTTCTTGGGTAGTTTGCAGTTTTAAAATTATGTTTTAAAATGGACTATCATATGCT
TACCGTAACTTGAAAGTATTTCGATTTCTTGGCTTTATATATCTTGTGGAAAGGACGAAACACCGACCAC
CCAGCCTCACCCGATGTTTTAGAGCTAGAAATAGCAAGTTAAAATAAGGCTAGTCCGTTATCAACTTGAA
AAAGTGGCACCGAGTCGGTGCTTTTTTAAGCTTGGCGTAACTAGATCTTGAGACAAATGGCAGTATTCAT
CCACAATTTTAAAAGAAAAGGGGGGATTGGGGGGTACAGTGCAGGGGAAAGAATAGTAGACATAATAGCA
ACAGACATACAAACTAAAGAATTACAAAAACAAATTACAAAAATTCAAAATTTTCGGGTTTATTACAGGG
ACAGCAGAGATCCACTTTGGCGCCGGCTCGAGGGGGCCCGGGTGCAAAGATGGATAAAGTTTTAAACAGA
GAGGAATCTTTGCAGCTAATGGACCTTCTAGGTCTTGAAAGGAGTGGGAATTGGCTCCGGTGCCCGTCAG
TGGGCAGAGC
